Addgene plasmid #198733: v1em-Cterm-PE2max-U6-pegRNA
Purpose: AAV genome encoding C-terminal PE2max and U6 expression cassette
Depositing lab: David Liu. Depositing organization: Broad Institute. Publication: Efficient prime editing in mouse brain, liver and heart with dual AAVs. Davis JR, Banskota S, Levy JM, Newby GA, Wang X, Anzalone AV, Nelson AT, Chen PJ, Hennes AD, An M, Roh H, Randolph PB, Musunuru K, Liu DR. Nat Biotechnol. 2023 May 4. doi: 10.1038/s41587-023-01758-z. PubMed 37142705.
Backbone
  Vector backbone: p601 modified
  Total vector size (bp): 4880
  Vector type: AAV
Growth in bacteria
  Bacterial resistance: Ampicillin, 100 μg/mL
  Growth temperature: 37°C
  Growth strain: NEB Stable
  Copy number: Unknown
Gene/Insert
  Gene/Insert name: NpuC-CtermPE2max
  Insert size (bp): 3390
  Promoter: EFS
  Cloning method: Gibson Cloning
  Sequencing primers: 5′ AGCGAGTCAGTGAGCGAG; 3′ GTTTTCCCAGTCACGAC
Terms and licenses: Academic/Nonprofit Terms; Industry Terms: Not Available to Industry
How to cite: v1em-Cterm-PE2max-U6-pegRNA was a gift from David Liu (Addgene plasmid # 198733 ; http://n2t.net/addgene:198733 ; RRID:Addgene_198733)
