[The description below was written by a language model from this plasmid's Addgene catalogue record and pLannotate feature annotations shown in this document.]
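Description:
v1em-Cterm-PE2max-U6-pegRNA is an AAV transfer plasmid built on a modified p601 backbone that carries the C-terminal half of a split prime editor for dual-AAV delivery. It is propagated in E. coli through a high-copy ColE1/pUC-type origin with ampicillin (β-lactamase) selection. The backbone also retains an f1 origin and remnants of the lac region (lacZα and lacI fragments, lac promoter and operator). The catalogue lists a total size of 4,880 bp, whereas the sequenced record behind the feature table is 7,690 nt. The smaller number may refer to the ITR-flanked genome rather than the whole plasmid, but the record does not say so.

Between the two AAV2 inverted terminal repeats, which direct replication and packaging of the genome into AAV capsids, an EFS (EF-1α core) promoter drives the NpuC-CtermPE2max insert. The annotation detects a C-terminal portion of Streptococcus pyogenes Cas9 followed by a long stretch matching Moloney murine leukemia virus Pol, which corresponds to the reverse transcriptase domain of the editor. The NpuC intein half named in the insert is not separately annotated. It would permit protein trans-splicing with a matching N-terminal intein fusion supplied from a partner AAV, reconstituting full-length PE2max in co-transduced cells. The transcript ends with a truncated WPRE, annotated as two fragments, and a bGH polyadenylation signal. Downstream and in the opposite orientation, a human U6 Pol III promoter drives an RNA containing the SpCas9 guide scaffold, which serves as the pegRNA expression cassette. The record does not state a specific spacer or target. The associated work used such vectors for in vivo prime editing in mouse brain, liver and heart.
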