Features (pLannotate 1.2.2; 20 found; start..end, strand, type, name):
    121..278     +  CDS            lacZα (fragment): LacZα fragment of β-galactosidase; lacZ fragment
    283..711     +  rep_origin     f1 ori (sequence partly withheld): f1 bacteriophage origin of replication; arrow indicates direction of (+) strand synthesis
    764..868     +  promoter       AmpR promoter: bla
    869..1729    +  CDS            AmpR: β-lactamase; bla; confers resistance to ampicillin, carbenicillin, and related antibiotics
   1900..2488    +  rep_origin     ori: high-copy-number ColE1/pMB1/pBR322/pUC origin of replication
   2671..2763    +  CDS            lacI (fragment): lac repressor; lacI; The lac repressor binds to the lac operator to inhibit transcription in E. coli. This inhibition can be relieved by adding lactose or isopropyl-β-D-thiogalactopyranoside (IPTG).
   2776..2797    +  protein_bind   CAP binding site: CAP binding activates transcription in the presence of cAMP. E. coli catabolite activator protein
   2812..2842    +  promoter       lac promoter: promoter for the E. coli lac operon
   2850..2866    +  protein_bind   lac operator: The lac repressor binds to the lac operator to inhibit transcription in E. coli. This inhibition can be relieved by adding lactose or isopropyl-β-D-thiogalactopyranoside (IPTG). lac repressor encoded by lacI
   2916..3046    -  repeat_region  AAV2 ITR (fragment): inverted terminal repeat of adeno-associated virus serotype 2 inverted
   3068..3086    +  CDS            small t antigen (fragment): SV40 (simian virus 40) small t antigen
   3112..3323    +  promoter       EF-1α core promoter: core promoter for human elongation factor EF-1α
   3508..4526    +  CDS            Cas9(C) (fragment): C-terminal portion of Streptococcus pyogenes Cas9 (Zetsche et al., 2015)
   4633..6663    +  CDS            gag-pol (fragment): POL_MLVMS - Experimental evidence at protein level: Swiss-Prot protein existence level 1. [Integrase]: Catalyzes viral DNA integration into the host chromosome, by performing a series of DNA cutting and joining reactions. This enzyme activity takes place after virion entry into a cell and reverse transcription of the RNA genome in dsDNA. The first step in the integration process is 3' processing. This step requires a complex comprising the viral genome, matrix protein and integrase. This complex is called the pre-integration complex (PIC). The integrase protein removes 2 nucleotides from each
   6741..6898    +  misc_feature   WPRE (fragment): woodchuck hepatitis virus posttranscriptional regulatory element
   6904..6986    +  misc_feature   WPRE (fragment): woodchuck hepatitis virus posttranscriptional regulatory element
   6990..7214    +  polyA_signal   bGH poly(A) signal: bovine growth hormone polyadenylation signal
   7298..7373    -  misc_RNA       gRNA scaffold: guide RNA scaffold for the Streptococcus pyogenes CRISPR/Cas9 system
   7403..7643    -  promoter       U6 promoter: RNA polymerase III promoter for human U6 snRNA
   7667..107     +  repeat_region  AAV2 ITR (fragment) (across the origin): inverted terminal repeat of adeno-associated virus serotype 2 inverted
>Addgene plasmid #198733 | v1em-Cterm-PE2max-U6-pegRNA | addgene full sequence | sequence record 390551 | Addgene NGS Result
CCACTCCCTCTCTGCGCGCTCGCTCGCTCACTGAGGCCGGGCGACCAAAGGTCGCCCGACGCCCGGGCTT
TGCCCGGGCGGCCTCAGTGAGCGAGCGAGCGCGCAGCCTTAATTAACCTAATTCACTGGCCGTCGTTTTA
CAACGTCGTGACTGGGAAAACCCTGGCGTTACCCAACTTAATCGCCTTGCAGCACATCCCCCTTTCGCCA
GCTGGCGTAATAGCGAAGAGGCCCGCACCGATCGCCCTTCCCAACAGTTGCGCAGCCTGAATGGCGAATG
GG
[124 nt withheld, positions 283-406]
C
[91 nt withheld, positions 408-498]
A
[49 nt withheld, positions 500-548]
CCTTTGACGTTGGAGTCCACGTTCTTT
[37 nt withheld, positions 576-612]
ACCCTATCTCGGTCTATTCTTTTGATTTATAAGGGATTTTGCCGATTTCGGCCTATTGGTTAAAAAATGA
GCTGATTTAACAAAAATTTAACGCGAATTTTAACAAAATATTAACGCTTACAATTTAGGTGGCACTTTTC
GGGGAAATGTGCGCGGAACCCCTATTTGTTTATTTTTCTAAATACATTCAAATATGTATCCGCTCATGAG
ACAATAACCCTGATAAATGCTTCAATAATATTGAAAAAGGAAGAGTATGAGTATTCAACATTTCCGTGTC
GCCCTTATTCCCTTTTTTGCGGCATTTTGCCTTCCTGTTTTTGCTCACCCAGAAACGCTGGTGAAAGTAA
AAGATGCTGAAGATCAGTTGGGTGCACGAGTGGGTTACATCGAACTGGATCTCAACAGCGGTAAGATCCT
TGAGAGTTTTCGCCCCGAAGAACGTTTTCCAATGATGAGCACTTTTAAAGTTCTGCTATGTGGCGCGGTA
TTATCCCGTATTGACGCCGGGCAAGAGCAACTCGGTCGCCGCATACACTATTCTCAGAATGACTTGGTTG
AGTACTCACCAGTCACAGAAAAGCATCTTACGGATGGCATGACAGTAAGAGAATTATGCAGTGCTGCCAT
AACCATGAGTGATAACACTGCGGCCAACTTACTTCTGACAACGATCGGAGGACCGAAGGAGCTAACCGCT
TTTTTGCACAACATGGGGGATCATGTAACTCGCCTTGATCGTTGGGAACCGGAGCTGAATGAAGCCATAC
CAAACGACGAGCGTGACACCACGATGCCTGTAGCAATGGCAACAACGTTGCGCAAACTATTAACTGGCGA
ACTACTTACTCTAGCTTCCCGGCAACAATTAATAGACTGGATGGAGGCGGATAAAGTTGCAGGACCACTT
CTGCGCTCGGCCCTTCCGGCTGGCTGGTTTATTGCTGATAAATCTGGAGCCGGTGAGCGTGGGTCTCGCG
GTATCATTGCAGCACTGGGGCCAGATGGTAAGCCCTCCCGTATCGTAGTTATCTACACGACGGGGAGTCA
GGCAACTATGGATGAACGAAATAGACAGATCGCTGAGATAGGTGCCTCACTGATTAAGCATTGGTAACTG
TCAGACCAAGTTTACTCATATATACTTTAGATTGATTTAAAACTTCATTTTTAATTTAAAAGGATCTAGG
TGAAGATCCTTTTTGATAATCTCATGACCAAAATCCCTTAACGTGAGTTTTCGTTCCACTGAGCGTCAGA
CCCCGTAGAAAAGATCAAAGGATCTTCTTGAGATCCTTTTTTTCTGCGCGTAATCTGCTGCTTGCAAACA
AAAAAACCACCGCTACCAGCGGTGGTTTGTTTGCCGGATCAAGAGCTACCAACTCTTTTTCCGAAGGTAA
CTGGCTTCAGCAGAGCGCAGATACCAAATACTGTTCTTCTAGTGTAGCCGTAGTTAGGCCACCACTTCAA
GAACTCTGTAGCACCGCCTACATACCTCGCTCTGCTAATCCTGTTACCAGTGGCTGCTGCCAGTGGCGAT
AAGTCGTGTCTTACCGGGTTGGACTCAAGACGATAGTTACCGGATAAGGCGCAGCGGTCGGGCTGAACGG
GGGGTTCGTGCACACAGCCCAGCTTGGAGCGAACGACCTACACCGAACTGAGATACCTACAGCGTGAGCT
ATGAGAAAGCGCCACGCTTCCCGAAGGGAGAAAGGCGGACAGGTATCCGGTAAGCGGCAGGGTCGGAACA
GGAGAGCGCACGAGGGAGCTTCCAGGGGGAAACGCCTGGTATCTTTATAGTCCTGTCGGGTTTCGCCACC
TCTGACTTGAGCGTCGATTTTTGTGATGCTCGTCAGGGGGGCGGAGCCTATGGAAAAACGCCAGCAACGC
GGCCTTTTTACGGTTCCTGGCCTTTTGCTGGCCTTTTGCTCACATGTTCTTTCCTGCGTTATCCCCTGAT
TCTGTGGATAACCGTATTACCGCCTTTGAGTGAGCTGATACCGCTCGCCGCAGCCGAACGACCGAGCGCA
GCGAGTCAGTGAGCGAGGAAGCGGAAGAGCGCCCAATACGCAAACCGCCTCTCCCCGCGCGTTGGCCGAT
TCATTAATGCAGCTGGCACGACAGGTTTCCCGACTGGAAAGCGGGCAGTGAGCGCAACGCAATTAATGTG
AGTTAGCTCACTCATTAGGCACCCCAGGCTTTACACTTTATGCTTCCGGCTCGTATGTTGTGTGGAATTG
TGAGCGGATAACAATTTCACACAGGAAACAGCTATGACCATGATTACGCCAGATTTAATTAAGGCTGCGC
GCTCGCTCGCTCACTGAGGCCGCCCGGGCAAAGCCCGGGCGTCGGGCGACCTTTGGTCGCCCGGCCTCAG
TGAGCGAGCGAGCGCGCAGAGAGGGAGTGGCCAACTCCATCACTAGGGGTTCCTGCGGCCTCTAGAATTC
GCTAGCTAGGTCTTGAAAGGAGTGGGAATTGGCTCCGGTGCCCGTCAGTGGGCAGAGCGCACATCGCCCA
CAGTCCCCGAGAAGTTGGGGGGAGGGGTCGGCAATTGATCCGGTGCCTAGAGAAGGTGGCGCGGGGTAAA
CTGGGAAAGTGATGTCGTGTACTGGCTCCGCCTTTTTCCCGAGGGTGGGGGAGAACCGTATATAAGTGCA
GTAGTCGCCGTGAACGTTCTTTTTCGCAACGGGTTTGCCGCCAGAACACAGGACCGGTGCCACCATGAAA
CGGACAGCCGACGGAAGCGAGTTCGAGTCACCAAAGAAGAAGCGGAAAGTCATCAAGATTGCTACACGGA
AATACCTGGGAAAGCAGAACGTGTACGACATCGGCGTGGAGCGGGATCACAACTTCGCCCTGAAGAATGG
CTTTATCGCCAGCAATTGTTTCAACGAAATCGGCAAGGCTACCGCCAAGTACTTCTTCTACAGCAACATC
ATGAACTTTTTCAAGACCGAGATTACCCTGGCCAACGGCGAGATCCGGAAGCGGCCTCTGATCGAGACAA
ACGGCGAAACCGGGGAGATCGTGTGGGATAAGGGCCGGGATTTTGCCACCGTGCGGAAAGTGCTGAGCAT
GCCCCAAGTGAATATCGTGAAAAAGACCGAGGTGCAGACAGGCGGCTTCAGCAAAGAGTCTATCCTGCCC
AAGAGGAACAGCGATAAGCTGATCGCCAGAAAGAAGGACTGGGACCCTAAGAAGTACGGCGGCTTCGACA
GCCCCACCGTGGCCTATTCTGTGCTGGTGGTGGCCAAAGTGGAAAAGGGCAAGTCCAAGAAACTGAAGAG
TGTGAAAGAGCTGCTGGGGATCACCATCATGGAAAGAAGCAGCTTCGAGAAGAATCCCATCGACTTTCTG
GAAGCCAAGGGCTACAAAGAAGTGAAAAAGGACCTGATCATCAAGCTGCCTAAGTACTCCCTGTTCGAGC
TGGAAAACGGCCGGAAGAGAATGCTGGCCTCTGCCGGCGAACTGCAGAAGGGAAACGAACTGGCCCTGCC
CTCCAAATATGTGAACTTCCTGTACCTGGCCAGCCACTATGAGAAGCTGAAGGGCTCCCCCGAGGATAAT
GAGCAGAAACAGCTGTTTGTGGAACAGCACAAGCACTACCTGGACGAGATCATCGAGCAGATCAGCGAGT
TCTCCAAGAGAGTGATCCTGGCCGACGCTAATCTGGACAAAGTGCTGTCCGCCTACAACAAGCACCGGGA
TAAGCCCATCAGAGAGCAGGCCGAGAATATCATCCACCTGTTTACCCTGACCAATCTGGGAGCCCCTGCC
GCCTTCAAGTACTTTGACACCACCATCGACCGGAAGAGGTACACCAGCACCAAAGAGGTGCTGGACGCCA
CCCTGATCCACCAGAGCATCACCGGCCTGTACGAGACACGGATCGACCTGTCTCAGCTGGGAGGTGACTC
CGGCGGAAGCTCTGGTGGCAGCAAGCGGACCGCCGACGGCTCTGAATTCGAGAGCCCTAAGAAGAAAAGA
AAGGTGAGCGGAGGCTCTAGCGGCGGAAGCACCCTGAACATTGAAGACGAGTATAGACTGCATGAAACAA
GCAAGGAACCCGACGTGTCCCTGGGCTCCACCTGGCTGTCCGACTTTCCCCAGGCCTGGGCCGAGACAGG
AGGAATGGGCCTGGCCGTGCGGCAGGCACCCCTGATCATCCCTCTGAAGGCCACCTCTACACCCGTGAGC
ATCAAGCAGTACCCTATGTCTCAGGAGGCCAGACTGGGCATCAAGCCTCACATCCAGAGGCTGCTGGACC
AGGGCATCCTGGTGCCATGCCAGAGCCCCTGGAACACACCACTGCTGCCCGTGAAGAAGCCAGGCACCAA
TGACTATAGACCCGTGCAGGATCTGAGAGAGGTGAACAAGAGGGTGGAGGATATCCACCCCACCGTGCCC
AACCCTTACAATCTGCTGTCCGGCCTGCCCCCTTCTCACCAGTGGTATACAGTGCTGGACCTGAAGGATG
CCTTCTTTTGTCTGAGACTGCACCCTACCAGCCAGCCACTGTTCGCCTTTGAGTGGAGGGACCCTGAGAT
GGGCATCTCTGGCCAGCTGACCTGGACACGCCTGCCTCAGGGCTTCAAGAATAGCCCAACACTGTTTAAC
GAGGCCCTGCACCGCGACCTGGCAGATTTCCGGATCCAGCACCCAGATCTGATCCTGCTGCAGTACGTGG
ACGATCTGCTGCTGGCCGCCACCAGCGAGCTGGATTGCCAGCAGGGAACACGCGCCCTGCTGCAGACCCT
GGGAAACCTGGGATATAGGGCATCCGCCAAGAAGGCCCAGATCTGTCAGAAGCAGGTGAAGTACCTGGGC
TATCTGCTGAAGGAGGGCCAGAGATGGCTGACAGAGGCCAGGAAGGAGACAGTGATGGGCCAGCCAACAC
CCAAGACCCCAAGACAGCTGAGGGAGTTCCTGGGCAAAGCAGGATTTTGCAGGCTGTTCATCCCAGGATT
CGCAGAGATGGCAGCACCTCTGTACCCACTGACCAAGCCGGGCACCCTGTTTAATTGGGGCCCTGACCAG
CAGAAGGCCTATCAGGAGATCAAGCAGGCCCTGCTGACAGCACCAGCCCTGGGCCTGCCAGACCTGACCA
AGCCTTTCGAGCTGTTTGTGGATGAGAAGCAGGGCTACGCCAAGGGCGTGCTGACCCAGAAGCTGGGACC
ATGGAGACGGCCCGTGGCCTATCTGTCCAAGAAGCTGGACCCAGTGGCAGCAGGATGGCCACCATGCCTG
AGGATGGTGGCAGCAATCGCCGTGCTGACAAAGGATGCCGGCAAGCTGACCATGGGACAGCCACTGGTCA
TCCTGGCACCACACGCAGTGGAGGCCCTGGTGAAGCAGCCTCCAGATCGCTGGCTGTCTAACGCCCGGAT
GACACACTACCAGGCCCTGCTGCTGGACACCGATCGCGTGCAGTTTGGCCCTGTGGTGGCCCTGAATCCA
GCCACCCTGCTGCCTCTGCCAGAGGAGGGCCTGCAGCACAACTGTCTGGACATCCTGGCAGAGGCACACG
GAACAAGGCCAGACCTGACCGATCAGCCCCTGCCTGACGCCGATCACACATGGTATACCGATGGAAGCTC
CCTGCTGCAGGAGGGCCAGAGGAAGGCAGGAGCAGCAGTGACCACAGAGACAGAAGTGATCTGGGCCAAG
GCCCTGCCAGCAGGCACATCCGCCCAGCGGGCCGAGCTGATCGCCCTGACCCAGGCCCTGAAGATGGCCG
AGGGCAAGAAGCTGAACGTGTACACAGACTCCAGATATGCCTTCGCCACCGCACACATCCACGGAGAGAT
CTACAGGCGCCGGGGCTGGCTGACCTCTGAGGGCAAGGAGATCAAGAACAAGGATGAGATCCTGGCCCTG
CTGAAGGCCCTGTTTCTGCCCAAGCGGCTGAGCATCATCCACTGTCCTGGACACCAGAAGGGACACTCCG
CCGAGGCAAGGGGCAATCGGATGGCCGACCAGGCCGCCAGAAAGGCTGCTATTACTGAAACTCCCGACAC
TTCCACTCTGCTGATTGAAAACTCCTCCCCTTCTGGCGGCTCAAAAAGAACCGCCGACGGCAGCGAATTC
GAGTCTCCCAAGAAGAAGAGGAAAGTCTAAGATCTGATAATCAACCTCTGGATTACAAAATTTGTGAAAG
ATTGACTGGTATTCTTAACTATGTTGCTCCTTTTACGCTATGTGGATACGCTGCTTTAATGCCTTTGTAT
CATGCTATTGCTTCCCGTATGGCTTTCATTTTCTCCTCCTTGTATAAATCCTGGTTAGTTCTTGCCACGG
CGGAACTCATCGCCGCCTGCCTTGCCCGCTGCTGGACAGGGGCTCGGCTGTTGGGCACTGACAATTCCGT
GGTGCGACTGTGCCTTCTAGTTGCCAGCCATCTGTTGTTTGCCCCTCCCCCGTGCCTTCCTTGACCCTGG
AAGGTGCCACTCCCACTGTCCTTTCCTAATAAAATGAGGAAATTGCATCGCATTGTCTGAGTAGGTGTCA
TTCTATTCTGGGGGGTGGGGTGGGGCAGGACAGCAAGGGGGAGGATTGGGAAGACAATAGCAGGCATGCT
GGGGATGCGGTGGGCTCTATGGCTCGAGAAAAAAATTCTAGTTGGTTTAACGCGTAACTAGATAGAACCG
CGGTGTGTTTCTGGAGCTGTTCGCCCTGGCATCTTGCACCGACTCGGTGCCACTTTTTCAAGTTGATAAC
GGACTAGCCTTATTTTAACTTGCTATTTCTAGCTCTAAAACGCGCGAACAGCTCCAGCCCGCGGTGTTTC
GTCCTTTCCACAAGATATATAAAGCCAAGAAATCGAAATACTTTCAAGTTACGGTAAGCATATGATAGTC
CATTTTAAAACATAATTTTAAAACTGCAAACTACCCAAGAAATTATTACTTTCTACGTCACGTATTTTGT
ACTAATATCTTTGTGTTTACAGTCAAATTAATTCTAATTATCTCTCTAACAGCCTTGTATCGTATATGCA
AATATGAAGGAATCATGGGAAATAGGCCCTCTTCCTGCCCGACCTTGCGGCCGCAGGAACCCCTAGTGAT
GGAGTTGG
